Addgene plasmid #154548: pEPYC0CM0395
Purpose: Phytobricks Level 0 part
Depositing lab: Nicola Patron. Depositing organization: Earlham Institute. Publication: Rational design of minimal synthetic promoters for plants. Cai YM, Kallam K, Tidd H, Gendarini G, Salzman A, Patron NJ. Nucleic Acids Res. 2020 Aug 28. pii: 5897334. doi: 10.1093/nar/gkaa682. PubMed 32856047.
Backbone
  Vector backbone: pUAP1
  Vector type: Synthetic Biology
Growth in bacteria
  Bacterial resistance: Chloramphenicol, 25 μg/mL
  Growth temperature: 37°C
  Growth strain: NEB Stable
  Copy number: High Copy
Gene/Insert
  Gene/Insert name: MinSyn_048
  Species: Synthetic
  Cloning method: Restriction Enzyme; 5′ cloning site BpiI (destroyed during cloning); 3′ cloning site BpiI (destroyed during cloning)
Terms and licenses: Academic/Nonprofit Terms; Industry Terms: Not Available to Industry
Depositor comments: Please visit https://www.biorxiv.org/content/10.1101/2020.05.14.095406v1 for bioRxiv preprint.
How to cite: pEPYC0CM0395 was a gift from Nicola Patron (Addgene plasmid # 154548 ; http://n2t.net/addgene:154548 ; RRID:Addgene_154548)
