[The description below was written by a language model from this plasmid's Addgene catalogue record and pLannotate feature annotations shown in this document.]
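Description:
pEPYC0CM0395 is a small (about 2.3 kb) Phytobricks Level 0 part plasmid built in the pUAP1 universal acceptor backbone, a synthetic biology vector used to domesticate standard parts for Type IIS (Golden Gate/MoClo-style) assembly. It is maintained in E. coli from a high-copy ColE1/pUC-type origin and selected with chloramphenicol. The cat resistance gene is driven by its native promoter and followed by the phage lambda t0 terminator. Two further bacterial terminators, a putative terminator and a his operon terminator, sit on either side of the part position, presumably insulating it from transcription elsewhere in the backbone.

The insert is MinSyn_048, a fully synthetic sequence cloned through BpiI sites that were destroyed in the process, as is usual when a part is captured into a universal acceptor. The associated work concerns the rational design of minimal synthetic promoters for plants, which suggests that MinSyn_048 is one such promoter part, although the record does not describe its composition or expression strength. The feature annotation detects three short fragments, each roughly 25 bp, matching the cauliflower mosaic virus 35S promoter and spread across the insert region. This is consistent with a compact design that borrows short 35S-derived motifs rather than carrying the whole viral promoter, but the record does not identify which cis-elements or core promoter are present.

The plasmid contains no coding sequence, reporter or plant selection marker and is not an expression construct on its own. It serves as a reusable promoter module to be combined with other Level 0 parts, such as coding sequences and terminators, into transcription units for plant expression studies.
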