Features (pLannotate 1.2.2; 9 found; start..end, strand, type, name):
    294..391     -  promoter       cat promoter: promoter of the E. coli cat gene encoding chloramphenicol acetyltransferase
    477..520     -  terminator     bacterial terminator: putative bacterial transcription terminator
    573..597     +  promoter       CaMV 35S promoter (fragment): strong constitutive promoter from cauliflower mosaic virus
    617..643     +  promoter       CaMV 35S promoter (fragment): strong constitutive promoter from cauliflower mosaic virus
    663..685     +  promoter       CaMV 35S promoter (fragment): strong constitutive promoter from cauliflower mosaic virus
    764..821     +  terminator     his operon terminator: This putative transcriptin terminator from the E. coli his operon has a 2-bp deletion introduced during synthesis. Its efficiency has not been determined.
   1016..1604    -  rep_origin     ori: high-copy-number ColE1/pMB1/pBR322/pUC origin of replication
   1787..1881    -  terminator     lambda t0 terminator: transcription terminator from phage lambda
   1905..293     -  CDS            cat (across the origin): CAT_ECOLX - Experimental evidence at protein level: Swiss-Prot protein existence level 1. This enzyme is an effector of chloramphenicol resistance in bacteria. From Escherichia coli. This protein is used as a marker in many commonly used cloning vectors, such as pACYC184.
>Addgene plasmid #154548 | pEPYC0CM0395 | depositor full sequence | sequence record 299420 | pEPYC0CM0395 sequence 2268 bps
TGCTCATGGAAAACGGTGTAACAAGGGTGAACACTATCCCATATCACCAGCTCACCGTCTTTCATTGCCA
TACGAAATTCCGGATGAGCATTCATCAGGCGGGCAAGAATGTGAATAAAGGCCGGATAAAACTTGTGCTT
ATTTTTCTTTACGGTCTTTAAAAAGGCCGTAATATCCAGCTGAACGGTCTGGTTATAGGTACATTGAGCA
ACTGACTGAAATGCCTCAAAATGTTCTTTACGATGCCATTGGGATATATCAACGGTGGTATATCCAGTGA
TTTTTTTCTCCATTTTAGCTTCCTTAGCTCCTGAAAATCTCGATAACTCAAAAAATACGCCCGGTAGTGA
TCTTATTTCATTATGGTGAAAGTTGGAACCTCTTACGTGCCCGATCAACTCGAGTGCCACCTGACGTCTA
AGAAACCATTATTATCATGACATTAACCTATAAAAATAGGCGTATCACGAGGCAGAATTTCAGATAAAAA
AAATCCTTAGCTTTCGCTAAGGATGATTTCTGGAATTCGGTCTCAGGAGGGAGGCGTGTCGTTTTAGTGA
GGCAAAACTGGTTCTCTCTGCCGACAGTGGTCCCAAATGTAGGCTATTGCACCTCACAACCACGTCTACA
AAGCAAGTGGATTACAGGGCTCCTGCTAGGAGCTGACGTAAGGGATGACGCACAAGCAAGACCTCTATAT
AAGGTTTTGCTATTCATTGAAAGCAGTAGTGACTGATTTGTATATATACTCGAGACCCTGCAGTCCGGCA
AAAAAGGGCAAGGTGTCACCACCCTGCCCTTTTTCTTTAAAACCGAAAAGATTACTTCGCGTTATGCAGG
CTTCCTCGCTCACTGACTCGCTGCGCTCGGTCGTTCGGCTGCGGCGAGCGGTATCAGCTCACTCAAAGGC
GGTAATACGGTTATCCACAGAATCAGGGGATAACGCAGGAAAGAACATGTGAGCAAAAGGCCAGCAAAAG
GCCAGGAACCGTAAAAAGGCCGCGTTGCTGGCGTTTTTCCACAGGCTCCGCCCCCCTGACGAGCATCACA
AAAATCGACGCTCAAGTCAGAGGTGGCGAAACCCGACAGGACTATAAAGATACCAGGCGTTTCCCCCTGG
AAGCTCCCTCGTGCGCTCTCCTGTTCCGACCCTGCCGCTTACCGGATACCTGTCCGCCTTTCTCCCTTCG
GGAAGCGTGGCGCTTTCTCATAGCTCACGCTGTAGGTATCTCAGTTCGGTGTAGGTCGTTCGCTCCAAGC
TGGGCTGTGTGCACGAACCCCCCGTTCAGCCCGACCGCTGCGCCTTATCCGGTAACTATCGTCTTGAGTC
CAACCCGGTAAGACACGACTTATCGCCACTGGCAGCAGCCACTGGTAACAGGATTAGCAGAGCGAGGTAT
GTAGGCGGTGCTACAGAGTTCTTGAAGTGGTGGCCTAACTACGGCTACACTAGAAGAACAGTATTTGGTA
TCTGCGCTCTGCTGAAGCCAGTTACCTTCGGAAAAAGAGTTGGTAGCTCTTGATCCGGCAAACAAACCAC
CGCTGGTAGCGGTGGTTTTTTTGTTTGCAAGCAGCAGATTACGCGCAGAAAAAAAGGATCTCAAGAAGAT
CCTTTGATCTTTTCTACGGGGTCTGACGCTCAGTGGAACGAAAACTCACGTTAAGGGATTTTGGTCATGA
GATTATCAAAAAGGATCTTCACCTAGATCCTTTTAAATTAAAAATGAAGTTTTAAATCAATCTAAAGTAT
ATATGAGTAAACTTGGTCTGACAGCTCGAGGCTTGGATTCTCACCAATAAAAAACGCCCGGCGGCAACCG
AGCGTTCTGAACAAATCCAGATGGAGTTCTGAGGTCATTACTGGATCTATCAACAGGAGTCCAAGCGAGC
TCGATATCAAATTACGCCCCGCCCTGCCACTCATCGCAGTACTGTTGTAATTCATTAAGCATTCTGCCGA
CATGGAAGCCATCACAAACGGCATGATGAACCTGAATCGCCAGCGGCATCAGCACCTTGTCGCCTTGCGT
ATAATATTTGCCCATGGTGAAAACGGGGGCGAAGAAGTTGTCCATATTGGCCACGTTTAAATCAAAACTG
GTGAAACTCACCCAGGGATTGGCTGAGACGAAAAACATATTCTCAATAAACCCTTTAGGGAAATAGGCCA
GGTTTTCACCGTAACACGCCACATCTTGCGAATATATGTGTAGAAACTGCCGGAAATCGTCGTGGTATTC
ACTCCAGAGCGATGAAAACGTTTCAGTT
